Addgene plasmid #118723: Desmoplakin II donor only control (FL-based tension sensor)
Purpose: The donor only (YPet(short)) control for the FL-based human desmoplakin II tension sensor provides the donor only lifetime used in fluorescence lifetime measurements to determine FRET.
Depositing lab: Carsten Grashoff. Depositing organization: Max Planck Institute of Biochemistry. Publication: Mechanical loading of desmosomes depends on the magnitude and orientation of external stress. Price AJ, Cost AL, Ungewiss H, Waschke J, Dunn AR, Grashoff C. Nat Commun. 2018 Dec 11;9(1):5284. doi: 10.1038/s41467-018-07523-0. PubMed 30538252.
Backbone
  Vector backbone: pLPCX
  Backbone manufacturer: Clontech
  Backbone size w/o insert (bp): 6265
  Total vector size (bp): 14708
  Modifications to backbone: modified multiple cloning site
  Vector type: Mammalian Expression, Retroviral
  Selectable markers: Puromycin
Growth in bacteria
  Bacterial resistance: Ampicillin, 100 μg/mL
  Growth temperature: 37°C
  Growth strain: NEB Stable
  Copy number: Low Copy
Gene/Insert
  Gene/Insert name: human Desmoplakin II-[YPet(short)-FL-mCherry(Y72L)] (internal-1353) (alt names: Desmoplakin II donor only control for FL-based tension sensor; DPII-int (YFLdC))
  Species: H. sapiens (human)
  Insert size (bp): 8481
  Mutation: inserted FL-based tension sensor module after aa1353: Y72L in mCherry mutation to disrupt chromophore formation
  GenBank ID: NM_001008844.1
  Entrez Gene: DSP (a.k.a. DCWHKTA, DP)
  Promoter: CMV
  Tag / fusion protein: YPet(short)-FL-mCherry(Y72L)
  Cloning method: Gibson Cloning
  Sequencing primers: 5′ AGCTcGTTTAGTGAACCGTCAGATC; 3′ ACCTACAGGTGGGGTCTTTCATTCCC
Resource information
  A portion of this plasmid was derived from a plasmid made by: Desmoplakin I-GFP (Addgene, #32227) from Kathleen Green used as a template for Desmoplakin II and FL-based tension sensor module (Addgene, #101170) from Carsten Grashoff
Terms and licenses: Academic/Nonprofit Terms; Industry Terms: Not Available to Industry
How to cite: Desmoplakin II donor only control (FL-based tension sensor) was a gift from Carsten Grashoff (Addgene plasmid # 118723 ; http://n2t.net/addgene:118723 ; RRID:Addgene_118723)
