[The description below was written by a language model from this plasmid's Addgene catalogue record and pLannotate feature annotations shown in this document.]
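Description:
Desmoplakin II donor only control (FL-based tension sensor) is a 14.7 kb retroviral mammalian expression plasmid built on the Clontech pLPCX backbone with a modified multiple cloning site. The annotated sequence shows the expected gammaretroviral architecture: a 5' LTR region of Moloney murine leukemia/sarcoma virus origin, a packaging signal (Ψ) with a truncated, start-codon-less gag segment that supports encapsidation of the vector RNA, and a full 3' MoMLV LTR. Within the proviral unit, a puromycin N-acetyltransferase gene sits downstream of the packaging region, where it is presumably expressed from the LTR-driven transcript, and allows selection of transduced cells. An internal CMV enhancer/promoter drives the insert. In bacteria the plasmid is maintained through a ColE1/pMB1-type origin and an ampicillin resistance gene. The catalogue lists it as low copy and grown in a recombination-deficient stable strain. The feature table also detects two loxP sites in the bacterial backbone near pBR322 bom fragments, and the record gives no function for them.

The 8.5 kb insert encodes human desmoplakin II (DSP), the desmosomal plaque protein that links cadherin–plakoglobin complexes to intermediate filaments. A tension sensor module has been inserted internally after amino acid 1353. The module consists of YPet(short) as the FRET donor, the FL linker peptide, and mCherry carrying a Y72L mutation that prevents chromophore formation. Because the acceptor is dark, the fusion keeps the sensor's overall architecture but cannot undergo FRET. It therefore supplies the reference donor-only lifetime for fluorescence lifetime imaging, against which FRET efficiency of the intact desmoplakin II tension sensor is calculated in studies of mechanical loading across desmosomes. The automated annotation labels the whole open reading frame as DSP and does not resolve the embedded fluorescent proteins separately.
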