Features (pLannotate 1.2.2; 22 found; start..end, strand, type, name):
      3..110     +  LTR            3' LTR (ΔU3) (fragment): self-inactivating 3' long terminal repeat (LTR) from Moloney murine leukemia virus
    127..184     +  LTR            LTR (fragment): long terminal repeat from Moloney murine leukemia virus
    198..261     +  LTR            LTR (fragment): long terminal repeat from Moloney murine leukemia virus
    414..589     +  LTR            5' LTR (truncated): truncated long terminal repeat from Moloney murine sarcoma virus
    711..985     +  misc_feature   MESV Ψ (fragment): packaging signal of murine embryonic stem cell virus
   1052..1468    +  CDS            gag (truncated): truncated Moloney murine leukemia virus (MMLV) gag gene lacking the start codon
   1474..1491    +  misc_feature   MCS (fragment): pBluescript multiple cloning site
   1565..2164    +  CDS            PuroR: puromycin N-acetyltransferase; pac from Streptomyces alboniger; confers resistance to puromycin
   2214..2279    +  CDS            dmpM (fragment): DMPM_STRAD - Protein inferred from homology: Swiss-Prot protein existence level 3. From Streptomyces alboniger.
   2339..2642    +  enhancer       CMV enhancer: human cytomegalovirus immediate early enhancer
   2643..2846    +  promoter       CMV promoter: human cytomegalovirus (CMV) immediate early promoter
   2869..2892    +  misc_feature   MCS (fragment): multiple cloning site
   2918..11398   +  CDS            DSP (sequence partly withheld): DESP_HUMAN - Experimental evidence at protein level: Swiss-Prot protein existence level 1. Major high molecular weight protein of desmosomes. Involved in the organization of the desmosomal cadherin-plakoglobin complexes into discrete plasma membrane domains and in the anchoring of intermediate filaments to the desmosomes. From Homo sapiens (Human).
  11447..12040   +  LTR            LTR: long terminal repeat from Moloney murine leukemia virus
  12109..12149   +  CDS            rop (fragment): Rop protein, which maintains plasmids at low copy number; rop
  12251..12289   +  misc_feature   bom (fragment): basis of mobility region from pBR322
  12293..12326   -  protein_bind   loxP: Cre-mediated recombination occurs in the 8-bp core sequence (GCATACAT). Cre recombinase
  12386..12419   -  protein_bind   loxP: Cre-mediated recombination occurs in the 8-bp core sequence (GCATACAT). Cre recombinase
  12423..12524   +  misc_feature   bom (fragment): basis of mobility region from pBR322
  12710..13298   -  rep_origin     ori: high-copy-number ColE1/pMB1/pBR322/pUC origin of replication
  13469..14329   -  CDS            AmpR: β-lactamase; bla; confers resistance to ampicillin, carbenicillin, and related antibiotics
  14330..14434   -  promoter       AmpR promoter: bla
>Addgene plasmid #118723 | Desmoplakin II donor only control (FL-based tension sensor) | addgene full sequence | sequence record 230442 | Addgene NGS Result
TTTGAAAGACCCCACCCGTAGGTGGCAAGCTAGCTTAAGTAACGCCACTTTGCAAGGCATGGAAAAATAC
ATAACTGAGAATAGAAAAGTTCAGATCAAGGTCAGGAACAAAGAAACAGCTGAATACCAAACAGGATATC
TGTGGTAAGCGGTTCCTGCCCCGGCTCAGGGCCAAGAACAGATGAGACAGCTGAGTGATGGGCCAAACAG
GATATCTGTGGTAAGCAGTTCCTGCCCCGGCTCGGGGCCAAGAACAGATGGTCCCCAGATGCGGTCCAGC
CCTCAGCAGTTTCTAGTGAATCATCAGATGTTTCCAGGGTGCCCCAAGGACCTGAAAATGACCCTGTACC
TTATTTGAACTAACCAATCAGTTCGCTTCTCGCTTCTGTTCGCGCGCTTCCGCTCTCCGAGCTCAATAAA
AGAGCCCACAACCCCTCACTCGGCGCGCCAGTCTTCCGATAGACTGCGTCGCCCGGGTACCCGTATTCCC
AATAAAGCCTCTTGCTGTTTGCATCCGAATCGTGGTCTCGCTGTTCCTTGGGAGGGTCTCCTCTGAGTGA
TTGACTACCCACGACGGGGGTCTTTCATTTGGGGGCTCGTCCGGGATTTGGAGACCCCTGCCCAGGGACC
ACCGACCCACCACCGGGAGGTAAGCTGGCCAGCAACTTATCTGTGTCTGTCCGATTGTCTAGTGTCTATG
TTTGATGTTATGCGCCTGCGTCTGTACTAGTTAGCTAACTAGCTCTGTATCTGGCGGACCCGTGGTGGAA
CTGACGAGTTCTGAACACCCGGCCGCAACCCTGGGAGACGTCCCAGGGACTTTGGGGGCCGTTTTTGTGG
CCCGACCTGAGGAAGGGAGTCGATGTGGAATCCGACCCCGTCAGGATATGTGGTTCTGGTAGGAGACGAG
AACCTAAAACAGTTCCCGCCTCCGTCTGAATTTTTGCTTTCGGTTTGGAACCGAAGCCGCGCGTCTTGTC
TGCTGCAGCGCTGCAGCATCGTTCTGTGTTGTCTCTGTCTGACTGTGTTTCTGTATTTGTCTGAAAATTA
GGGCCAGACTGTTACCACTCCCTTAAGTTTGACCTTAGGTCACTGGAAAGATGTCGAGCGGATCGCTCAC
AACCAGTCGGTAGATGTCAAGAAGAGACGTTGGGTTACCTTCTGCTCTGCAGAATGGCCAACCTTTAACG
TCGGATGGCCGCGAGACGGCACCTTTAACCGAGACCTCATCACCCAGGTTAAGATCAAGGTCTTTTCACC
TGGCCCGCATGGACACCCAGACCAGGTCCCCTACATCGTGACCTGGGAAGCCTTGGCTTTTGACCCCCCT
CCCTGGGTCAAGCCCTTTGTACACCCTAAGCCTCCGCCTCCTCTTCCTCCATCCGCCCCGTCTCTCCCCC
TTGAACCTCCTCGTTCGACCCCGCCTCGATCCTCCCTTTATCCAGCCCTCACTCCTTCTCTAGGCGCCGG
AATGATCCCCCGGGCTGCAGGTCGGCCGCCACGACCGGTGCCGCCACCATCCCCTGACCCACGCCCCTGA
CCCCTCACAAGGAGACGACCTTCCATGACCGAGTACAAGCCCACGGTGCGCCTCGCCACCCGCGACGACG
TCCCCCGGGCCGTACGCACCCTCGCCGCCGCGTTCGCCGACTACCCCGCCACGCGCCACACCGTCGACCC
GGACCGCCACATCGAGCGGGTCACCGAGCTGCAAGAACTCTTCCTCACGCGCGTCGGGCTCGACATCGGC
AAGGTGTGGGTCGCGGACGACGGCGCCGCGGTGGCGGTCTGGACCACGCCGGAGAGCGTCGAAGCGGGGG
CGGTGTTCGCCGAGATCGGCCCGCGCATGGCCGAGTTGAGCGGTTCCCGGCTGGCCGCGCAGCAACAGAT
GGAAGGCCTCCTGGCGCCGCACCGGCCCAAGGAGCCCGCGTGGTTCCTGGCCACCGTCGGCGTCTCGCCC
GACCACCAGGGCAAGGGTCTGGGCAGCGCCGTCGTGCTCCCCGGAGTGGAGGCGGCCGAGCGCGCCGGGG
TGCCCGCCTTCCTGGAGACCTCCGCGCCCCGCAACCTCCCCTTCTACGAGCGGCTCGGCTTCACCGTCAC
CGCCGACGTCGAGGTGCCCGAAGGACCGCGCACCTGGTGCATGACCCGCAAGCCCGGTGCCTGACGCCCG
CCCCACGACCCGCAGCGCCCGACCGAAAGGAGCGCACGACCCCATGGCTCCGACCGAAGCCACCCGGGGC
GGCCCCGCCGACCCCGCACCCGCCCCCGAGGCCCACCGACTCTAGTAATAGTAATCAATTACGGGGTCAT
TAGTTCATAGCCCATATATGGAGTTCCGCGTTACATAACTTACGGTAAATGGCCCGCCTGGCTGACCGCC
CAACGACCCCCGCCCATTGACGTCAATAATGACGTATGTTCCCATAGTAACGCCAATAGGGACTTTCCAT
TGACGTCAATGGGTGGAGTATTTACGGTAAACTGCCCACTTGGCAGTACATCAAGTGTATCATATGCCAA
GTACGCCCCCTATTGACGTCAATGACGGTAAATGGCCCGCCTGGCATTATGCCCAGTACATGACCTTATG
GGACTTTCCTACTTGGCAGTACATCTACGTATTAGTCATCGCTATTACCATGGTGATGCGGTTTTGGCAG
TACATCAATGGGCGTGGATAGCGGTTTGACTCACGGGGATTTCCAAGTCTCCACCCCATTGACGTCAATG
GGAGTTTGTTTTGGCACCAAAATCAACGGGACTTTCCAAAATGTCGTAACAACTCCGCCCCATTGACGCA
AATGGGCGGTAGGCGTGTACGGTGGGAGGTCTATATAAGCAGAGCTGGTTTAGTGAACCGTCAGATCCGC
TAGCGCTACCGGACTCAGATCTGGGCCCATAAAGCTTATACGAATTCATGAGCTGCAACGGAGGCTCCCA
CCCGCGGATCAACACTCTGGGCCGCATGATCCGCGCCGAGTCTGGCCCGGACCTGCGCTACGAGGTGACC
AGCGGCGGCGGGGGCACCAGCAGGATGTACTATTCTCGGCGCGGCGTGATCACCGACCAGAACTCGGACG
GCTACTGTCAAACCGGCACGATGTCCAGGCACCAGAACCAGAACACCATCCAGGAGCTGCTGCAGAACTG
CTCCGACTGCTTGATGCGAGCAGAGCTCATCGTGCAGCCTGAATTGAAGTATGGAGATGGAATACAACTG
ACTCGGAGTCGAGAATTGGATGAGTGTTTTGCCCAGGCCAATGACCAAATGGAAATCCTCGACAGCTTGA
TCAGAGAGATGCGGCAGATGGGCCAGCCCTGTGATGCTTACCAGAAAAGGCTTCTTCAGCTCCAAGAGCA
AATGCGAGCCCTTTATAAAGCCATCAGTGTCCCACGAGTCCGCAGGGCCAGCTCCAAGGGTGGTGGAGGC
TACACTTGTCAGAGTGGCTCTGGCTGGGATGAGTTCACCAAACATGTCACCAGTGAATGTTTGGGGTGGA
TGAGGCAGCAAAGGGCGGAGATGGACATGGTGGCCTGGGGTGTGGACCTGGCCTCAGTGGAGCAGCACAT
TAACAGCCACCGGGGCATCCACAACTCCATCGGCGACTATCGCTGGCAGCTGGACAAAATCAAAGCCGAC
CTGCGCGAGAAATCTGCGATCTACCAGTTGGAGGAGGAGTATGAAAACCTGCTGAAAGCGTCCTTTGAGA
GGATGGATCACCTGCGACAGCTGCAGAACATCATTCAGGCCACGTCCAGGGAGATCATGTGGATCAATGA
CTGCGAGGAGGAGGAGCTGCTGTACGACTGGAGCGACAAGAACACCAACATCGCTCAGAAACAGGAGGCC
TTCTCCATACGCATGAGTCAACTGGAAGTTAAAGAAAAAGAGCTCAATAAGCTGAAACAAGAAAGTGACC
AACTTGTCCTCAATCAGCATCCAGCTTCAGACAAAATTGAGGCCTATATGGACACTCTGCAGACGCAGTG
GAGTTGGATTCTTCAGATCACCAAGTGCATTGATGTTCATCTGAAAGAAAATGCTGCCTACTTTCAGTTT
TTTGAAGAGGCGCAGTCTACTGAAGCATACCTGAAGGGGCTCCAGGACTCCATCAGGAAGAAGTACCCCT
GCGACAAGAACATGCCCCTGCAGCACCTGCTGGAACAGATCAAGGAGCTGGAGAAAGAACGAGAGAAAAT
CCTTGAATACAAGCGTCAGGTGCAGAACTTGGTAAACAAGTCTAAGAAGATTGTACAGCTGAAGCCTCGT
AACCCAGACTACAGAAGCAATAAACCCATTATTCTCAGAGCTCTCTGTGACTACAAACAAGATCAGAAAA
TCGTGCATAAGGGGGATGAGTGTATCCTGAAGGACAACAACGAGCGCAGCAAGTGGTACGTGACGGGCCC
GGGAGGCGTTGACATGCTTGTTCCCTCTGTGGGGCTGATCATCCCTCCTCCGAACCCACTGGCCGTGGAC
CTCTCTTGCAAGATTGAGCAGTACTACGAAGCCATCTTGGCTCTGTGGAACCAGCTCTACATCAACATGA
AGAGCCTGGTGTCCTGGCACTACTGCATGATTGACATAGAGAAGATCAGGGCCATGACAATCGCCAAGCT
GAAAACAATGCGGCAGGAAGATTACATGAAGACGATAGCCGACCTTGAGTTACATTACCAAGAGTTCATC
AGAAATAGCCAAGGCTCAGAGATGTTTGGAGATGATGACAAGCGGAAAATACAGTCTCAGTTCACCGATG
CCCAGAAGCATTACCAGACCCTGGTCATTCAGCTCCCTGGCTATCCCCAGCACCAGACAGTGACCACAAC
TGAAATCACTCATCATGGAACCTGCCAAGATGTCAACCATAATAAAGTAATTGAAACCAACAGAGAAAAT
GACAAGCAAGAAACATGGATGCTGATGGAGCTGCAGAAGATTCGCAGGCAGATAGAGCACTGCGAGGGCA
GGATGACTCTCAAAAACCTCCCTCTAGCAGACCAGGGGTCTTCTCACCACATCACAGTGAAAATTAACGA
GCTTAAGAGTGTGCAGAATGATTCACAAGCAATTGCTGAGGTTCTCAACCAGCTTAAAGATATGCTTGCC
AACTTCAGAGGTTCTGAAAAGTACTGCTATTTACAGAATGAAGTATTTGGACTATTTCAGAAACTGGAAA
ATATCAATGGTGTTACAGATGGCTACTTAAATAGCTTATGCACAGTAAGGGCACTGCTCCAGGCTATTCT
CCAAACAGAAGACATGTTAAAGGTTTATGAAGCCAGGCTCACTGAGGAGGAAACTGTCTGCCTGGACCTG
GATAAAGTGGAAGCTTACCGCTGTGGACTGAAGAAAATAAAAAATGACTTGAACTTGAAGAAGTCGTTGT
TGGCCACTATGAAGACAGAACTACAGAAAGCCCAGCAGATCCACTCTCAGACTTCACAGCAGTATCCACT
TTATGATCTGGACTTGGGCAAGTTCGGTGAAAAAGTCACACAGCTGACAGACCGCTGGCAAAGGATAGAT
AAACAGATCGACTTTAGATTATGGGACCTGGAGAAACAAATCAAGCAATTGAGGAATTATCGTGATAACT
ATCAGGCTTTCTGCAAGTGGCTCTATGATGCTAAACGCCGCCAGGATTCCTTAGAATCCATGAAATTTGG
AGATTCCAACACAGTCATGCGGTTTTTGAATGAGCAGAAGAACTTGCACAGTGAAATATCTGGCAAACGA
GACAAATCAGAGGAAGTACAAAAAATTGCTGAACTTTGCGCCAATTCAATTAAGGATTATGAGCTCCAGC
TGGCCTCATACACCTCAGGACTGGAAACTCTGCTGAACATACCTATCAAGAGGACCATGATTCAGTCCCC
TTCTGGGGTGATTCTGCAAGAGGCTGCAGATGTTCATGCTCGGTACATTGAACTACTTACAAGATCTGGA
GACTATTACAGGTTCTTAAGTGAGATGCTGAAGAGTTTGGAAGATCTGAAGCTGAAAAATACCAAGATCG
AAGTTTTGGAAGAGGAGCTCAGACTGGCCCGAGATGCCAACTCGGAAAACTGTAATAAGAACAAATTCCT
GGATCAGAACCTGCAGAAATACCAGGCAGAGTGTTCCCAGTTCAAAGCGAAGCTTGCGAGCCTGGAGGAG
CTGAAGAGACAGGCTGAGCTGGATGGGAAGTCGGCTAAGCAAAATCTAGACAAGTGCTACGGCCAAATAA
AAGAACTCAATGAGAAGATCACCCGACTGACTTATGAGATTGAAGATGAAAAGAGAAGAAGAAAATCTGT
GGAAGACAGATTTGACCAACAGAAGAATGACTATGACCAACTGCAGAAAGCAAGGCAATGTGAAAAGGAG
AACCTTGGTTGGCAGAAATTAGAGTCTGAGAAAGCCATCAAGGAGAAGGAGTACGAGATTGAAAGGTTGA
GGGTTCTACTGCAGGAAGAAGGCACCCGGAAGAGAGAATATGAAAATGAGCTGGCAAAGGCATCTAATAG
GATTCAGGAATCAAAGAATCAGTGTACTCAGGTGGTACAGGAAAGAGAGAGCCTTCTGGTGAAAATCAAA
GTCCTGGAGCAAGACAAGGCAAGGCTGCAGAGGCTGGAGGATGAGCTGAATCGTGCAAAATCAACTCTAG
AGGCAGAAACCAGGGTGAAACAGCGCCTGGAGTGTGAGAAACAGCAAATTCAGAATGACCTGAATCAGTG
GAAGACTCAATATTCCCGCAAGGAGGAGGCTATTAGGAAGATAGAATCGGAAAGAGAAAAGAGTGAGAGA
GAGAAGAACAGTCTTAGGAGTGAGATCGAAAGACTCCAAGCAGAGATCAAGAGAATTGAAGAGAGGTGCA
GGCGTAAGCTGGAGGATTCTACCAGGGAGACACAGTCACAGTTAGAAACAGAACGCTCCCGATATCAGAG
GGAGATTGATAAACTCAGACAGCGCCCATATGGGTCCCATCGAGAGGTCGAGATGGTGAGCAAAGGCGAA
GAGCTGTTCACCGGCGTGGTGCCCATCCTGGTGGAGCTGGACGGCGACGTGAACGGCCACAAGTTCAGCG
TGAGCGGCGAGGGCGAGGGCGACGCCACCTACGGCAAGCTGACCCTGAAGCTGCTGTGCACCACCGGCAA
GCTGCCCGTGCCCTGGCCCACCCTGGTGACCACCCTGGGCTACGGCGTGCAGTGCTTCGCCCGGTACCCC
GACCACATGAAGCAGCACGACTTCTTCAAGAGCGCCATGCCCGAGGGCTACGTGCAGGAGCGGACCATCT
TCTTCAAGGACGACGGCAACTACAAGACCCGGGCCGAGGTGAAGTTCGAGGGCGACACCCTGGTGAACCG
GATCGAGCTGAAGGGCATCGACTTCAAGGAGGACGGCAACATCCTGGGCCACAAGCTGGAGTACAACTAC
AACAGCCACAACGTGTACATCACCGCCGACAAGCAGAAGAACGGCATCAAGGCCAACTTCAAGATCCGGC
ACAACATCGAGGACGGCGGCGTGCAGCTGGCCGACCACTACCAGCAGAACACCCCCATCGGCGACGGCCC
CGTGCTGCTGCCCGACAACCACTACCTGAGCTACCAGAGCGCCCTGTTCAAGGACCCCAACGAGAAGCGG
GACCACATGGTGCTGCTGGAGTTCCTGACCGCCGCCGGATCTATGGGCGAGTTTGACATCCGGTTTCGGA
CTGATGACGACGAACAGTTCGAGAAAGTGCTGAAGGAGATGAATCGTCGAGCCAGAAAGGATGCTGGAAC
TGTGACCTACACAAGGGATGGGAATGACTTCGAGATTCGCATTACCGGCATAAGCGAGCAAAACCGCAAA
GAACTGGCCAAAGAGGTTGAAAGGCTTGCAAAGGAACAGAACATCACAGTCACGTATACCGAGAGAGGTT
CCCTCGAAGGATCCATGGTGAGCAAGGGCGAGGAGGATAACATGGCCATCATCAAGGAGTTCATGCGCTT
CAAGGTGCACATGGAGGGCTCCGTGAACGGCCACGAGTTCGAGATCGAGGGCGAGGGCGAGGGCCGCCCC
TACGAGGGCACCCAGACCGCCAAGCTGAAGGTGACCAAGGGTGGCCCCCTGCCCTTCGCCTGGGACATCC
TGTCCCCTCAGTTCATGCTCGGCTCCAAGGCCTACGTGAAGCACCCCGCCGACATCCCCGACTACTTGAA
GCTGTCCTTCCCCGAGGGCTTCAAGTGGGAGCGCGTGATGAACTTCGAGGACGGCGGCGTGGTGACCGTG
ACCCAGGACTCCTCCCTGCAGGACGGCGAGTTCATCTACAAGGTGAAGCTGCGCGGCACCAACTTCCCCT
CCGACGGCCCCGTAATGCAGAAGAAGACCATGGGCTGGGAGGCCTCCTCCGAGCGGATGTACCCCGAGGA
CGGCGCCCTGAAGGGCGAGATCAAGCAGAGGCTGAAGCTGAAGGACGGCGGCCACTACGACGCTGAGGTC
AAGACCACCTACAAGGCCAAGAAGCCCGTGCAGCTGCCCGGCGCCTACAACGTCAACATCAAGTTGGACA
TCACCTCCCACAACGAGGACTACACCATCGTGGAACAGTACGAACGCGCCGAGGGCCGCCACTCCACCGG
CGGCATGGACGAGCTGTACAAGGCGGCCGCTACCCAGACTGAGTGTGAGTGG
[738 nt withheld, positions 8663-9400]
AGAAGCATGTCCTTCCAAGGAATCAGACAACCTGTGACCGTCACTGAGCTAGTAGATTCTGGTATATTGA
GACCGTCCACTGTCAATGAACTGGAATCTGGTCAGATTTCTTATGACGAGGTTGGTGAGAGAATTAAGGA
CTTCCTCCAGGGTTCAAGCTGCATAGCAGGCATATACAATGAGACCACAAAACAGAAGCTTGGCATTTAT
GAGGCCATGAAAATTGGCTTAGTCCGACCTGGTACTGCTCTGGAGTTGCTGGAAGCCCAAGCAGCTACTG
GCTTTATAGTGGATCCTGTTAGCAACTTGAGGTTACCAGTGGAGGAAGCCTACAAGAGAGGTCTGGTGGG
CATTGAGTTCAAAGAGAAGCTCCTGTCTGCAGAACGAGCTGTCACTGGGTATAATGATCCTGAAACAGGA
AACATCATCTCTTTGTTCCAAGCCATGAATAAGGAACTCATCGAAAAGGGCCACGGTATTCGCTTATTAG
AAGCACAGATCGCAACCGGGGGGATCATTGACCCAAAGGAGAGCCATCGTTTACCAGTTGACATAGCATA
TAAGAGGGGCTATTTCAATGAGGAACTCAGTGAGATTCTCTCAGATCCAAGTGATGATACCAAAGGATTT
TTTGACCCCAACACTGAAGAAAATCTTACCTATCTGCAACTAAAAGAAAGATGCATTAAGGATGAGGAAA
CAGGGCTCTGTCTTCTGCCTCTGAAAGAAAAGAAGAAACAGGTGCAGACATCACAAAAGAATACCCTCAG
GAAGCGTAGAGTGGTCATAGTTGACCCAGAAACCAATAAAGAAATGTCTGTTCAGGAGGCCTACAAGAAG
GGCCTAATTGATTATGAAACCTTCAAAGAACTGTGTGAGCAGGAATGTGAATGGGAAGAAATAACCATCA
CGGGATCAGATGGCTCCACCAGGGTGGTCCTGGTAGATAGAAAGACAGGCAGTCAGTATGATATTCAAGA
TGCTATTGACAAGGGCCTTGTTGACAGGAAGTTCTTTGATCAGTACCGATCCGGCAGCCTCAGCCTCACT
CAATTTGCTGACATGATCTCCTTGAAAAATGGTGTCGGCACCAGCAGCAGCATGGGCAGTGGTGTCAGCG
ATGATGTTTTTAGCAGCTCCCGACATGAATCAGTAAGTAAGATTTCCACCATATCCAGCGTCAGGAATTT
AACCATAAGGAGCAGCTCTTTTTCAGACACCCTGGAAGAATCGAGCCCCATTGCAGCCATCTTTGACACA
GAAAACCTGGAGAAAATCTCCATTACAGAAGGTATAGAGCGGGGCATCGTTGACAGCATCACGGGTCAGA
GGCTTCTGGAGGCTCAGGCCTGCACAGGTGGCATCATCCACCCAACCACGGGCCAGAAGCTGTCACTTCA
GGACGCAGTCTCCCAGGGTGTGATTGACCAAGACATGGCCACCAGGCTGAAGCCTGCTCAGAAAGCCTTC
ATAGGCTTCGAGGGTGTGAAGGGAAAGAAGAAGATGTCAGCAGCAGAGGCAGTGAAAGAAAAATGGCTCC
CGTATGAGGCTGGCCAGCGCTTCCTGGAGTTCCAGTACCTCACGGGAGGTCTTGTTGACCCGGAAGTGCA
TGGGAGGATAAGCACCGAAGAAGCCATCCGGAAGGGGTTCATAGATGGCCGCGCCGCACAGAGGCTGCAA
GACACCAGCAGCTATGCCAAAATCCTGACCTGCCCCAAAACCAAATTAAAAATATCCTATAAGGATGCCA
TAAATCGCTCCATGGTAGAAGATATCACTGGGCTGCGCCTTCTGGAAGCCGCCTCCGTGTCGTCCAAGGG
CTTACCCAGCCCTTACAACATGTCTTCGGCTCCGGGGTCCCGCTCCGGCTCCCGCTCGGGATCTCGCTCC
GGATCTCGCTCCGGGTCCCGCAGTGGGTCCCGGAGAGGAAGCTTTGACGCCACAGGCAATTCTTCCTACT
CTTATTCCTACTCATTTAGCAGTAGTTCTATTGGGCACTAAATCGATAAAATAAAAGATTTTATTTAGTC
TCCAGAAAAAGGGGGGAATGAAAGACCCCACCTGTAGGTTTGGCAAGCTAGCTTAAGTAACGCCATTTTG
CAAGGCATGGAAAAATACATAACTGAGAATAGAGAAGTTCAGATCAAGGTCAGGAACAGATGGAACAGCT
GAATATGGGCCAAACAGGATATCTGTGGTAAGCAGTTCCTGCCCCGGCTCAGGGCCAAGAACAGATGGAA
CAGCTGAATATGGGCCAAACAGGATATCTGTGGTAAGCAGTTCCTGCCCCGGCTCAGGGCCAAGAACAGA
TGGTCCCCAGATGCGGTCCAGCCCTCAGCAGTTTCTAGAGAACCATCAGATGTTTCCAGGGTGCCCCAAG
GACCTGAAATGACCCTGTGCCTTATTTGAACTAACCAATCAGTTCGCTTCTCGCTTCTGTTCGCGCGCTT
CTGCTCCCCGAGCTCAATAAAAGAGCCCACAACCCCTCACTCGGGGCGCCAGTCCTCCGATTGACTGAGT
CGCCCGGGTACCCGTGTATCCAATAAACCCTCTTGCAGTTGCATCCGACTTGTGGTCTCGCTGTTCCTTG
GGAGGGTCTCCTCTGAGTGATTGACTACCCGTCAGCGGGGGTCTTTCATTTGGGGGCTCGTCCGGGATCG
GGAGACCCCTGCCCAGGGACCACCGACCCACCACCGGGAGGTAAGCTGGCTGCCTCGCGCGTTTCGGTGA
TGACGGTGAAAACCTCTGACACATGCAGCTCCCGGAGACGGTCACAGCTTGTCTGTAAGCGGATGCCGGG
AGCAGACAAGCCCGTCAGGGCGCGTCAGCGGGTGTTGGCGGGTGTCGGGGCGCAGCCATGACCCAGTCAC
GTAGCGATAGCGGAGTGTACTGATAACTTCGTATAATGTATGCTATACGAAGTTATTAGGTCTGAAGAGG
AGTTTACGTCCAGCCAAGCTAGGGCCGCGATCCGGAACCCTTAATATAACTTCGTATAATGTATGCTATA
CGAAGTTATCAGTACTGGCTTAACTATGCGGCATCAGAGCAGATTGTACTGAGAGTGCACCATATGCGGT
GTGAAATACCGCACAGATGCGTAAGGAGAAAATACCGCATCAGGCGCTCTTCCGCTTCCTCGCTCACTGA
CTCGCTGCGCTCGGTCGTTCGGCTGCGGCGAGCGGTATCAGCTCACTCAAAGGCGGTAATACGGTTATCC
ACAGAATCAGGGGATAACGCAGGAAAGAACATGTGAGCAAAAGGCCAGCAAAAGGCCAGGAACCGTAAAA
AGGCCGCGTTGCTGGCGTTTTTCCATAGGCTCCGCCCCCCTGACGAGCATCACAAAAATCGACGCTCAAG
TCAGAGGTGGCGAAACCCGACAGGACTATAAAGATACCAGGCGTTTCCCCCTGGAAGCTCCCTCGTGCGC
TCTCCTGTTCCGACCCTGCCGCTTACCGGATACCTGTCCGCCTTTCTCCCTTCGGGAAGCGTGGCGCTTT
CTCATAGCTCACGCTGTAGGTATCTCAGTTCGGTGTAGGTCGTTCGCTCCAAGCTGGGCTGTGTGCACGA
ACCCCCCGTTCAGCCCGACCGCTGCGCCTTATCCGGTAACTATCGTCTTGAGTCCAACCCGGTAAGACAC
GACTTATCGCCACTGGCAGCAGCCACTGGTAACAGGATTAGCAGAGCGAGGTATGTAGGCGGTGCTACAG
AGTTCTTGAAGTGGTGGCCTAACTACGGCTACACTAGAAGGACAGTATTTGGTATCTGCGCTCTGCTGAA
GCCAGTTACCTTCGGAAAAAGAGTTGGTAGCTCTTGATCCGGCAAACAAACCACCGCTGGTAGCGGTGGT
TTTTTTGTTTGCAAGCAGCAGATTACGCGCAGAAAAAAAGGATCTCAAGAAGATCCTTTGATCTTTTCTA
CGGGGTCTGACGCTCAGTGGAACGAAAACTCACGTTAAGGGATTTTGGTCATGAGATTATCAAAAAGGAT
CTTCACCTAGATCCTTTTAAATTAAAAATGAAGTTTTAAATCAATCTAAAGTATATATGAGTAAACTTGG
TCTGACAGTTACCAATGCTTAATCAGTGAGGCACCTATCTCAGCGATCTGTCTATTTCGTTCATCCATAG
TTGCCTGACTCCCCGTCGTGTAGATAACTACGATACGGGAGGGCTTACCATCTGGCCCCAGTGCTGCAAT
GATACCGCGAGACCCACGCTCACCGGCTCCAGATTTATCAGCAATAAACCAGCCAGCCGGAAGGGCCGAG
CGCAGAAGTGGTCCTGCAACTTTATCCGCCTCCATCCAGTCTATTAATTGTTGCCGGGAAGCTAGAGTAA
GTAGTTCGCCAGTTAATAGTTTGCGCAACGTTGTTGCCATTGCTGCAGGCATCGTGGTGTCACGCTCGTC
GTTTGGTATGGCTTCATTCAGCTCCGGTTCCCAACGATCAAGGCGAGTTACATGATCCCCCATGTTGTGC
AAAAAAGCGGTTAGCTCCTTCGGTCCTCCGATCGTTGTCAGAAGTAAGTTGGCCGCAGTGTTATCACTCA
TGGTTATGGCAGCACTGCATAATTCTCTTACTGTCATGCCATCCGTAAGATGCTTTTCTGTGACTGGTGA
GTACTCAACCAAGTCATTCTGAGAATAGTGTATGCGGCGACCGAGTTGCTCTTGCCCGGCGTCAACACGG
GATAATACCGCGCCACATAGCAGAACTTTAAAAGTGCTCATCATTGGAAAACGTTCTTCGGGGCGAAAAC
TCTCAAGGATCTTACCGCTGTTGAGATCCAGTTCGATGTAACCCACTCGTGCACCCAACTGATCTTCAGC
ATCTTTTACTTTCACCAGCGTTTCTGGGTGAGCAAAAACAGGAAGGCAAAATGCCGCAAAAAAGGGAATA
AGGGCGACACGGAAATGTTGAATACTCATACTCTTCCTTTTTCAATATTATTGAAGCATTTATCAGGGTT
ATTGTCTCATGAGCGGATACATATTTGAATGTATTTAGAAAAATAAACAAATAGGGGTTCCGCGCACATT
TCCCCGAAAAGTGCCACCTGACGTCTAAGAAACCATTATTATCATGACATTAACCTATAAAAATAGGCGT
ATCACGAGGCCCTTTCGTCTTCAAGAATTGCTAGCAATTGCTAGCAATTGCTAGCAATTCATACCAGATC
ACCGAAAACTGTCCTCCAAATGTGTCCCCCTCACACTCCCAAATTCGCGGGCTTCTGCCTCTTAGACCAC
TCTACCCTATTCCCCACACTCACCGGAGCCAAAGCCGCGGCCCTTCCGTTTCTTTGCT
